Addgene plasmid #56604: mVenus-Beta-Catenin-20
Purpose: Localization: Tight Junctions, Excitation: 515, Emission: 528
Depositing lab: Michael Davidson. Depositing organization: Florida State University, Tallahassee.
Backbone
  Vector backbone: mVenus
  Backbone size w/o insert (bp): 4750
  Vector type: Mammalian Expression
  Selectable markers: Neomycin (select with G418)
Growth in bacteria
  Bacterial resistance: Kanamycin, 50 μg/mL
  Growth temperature: 37°C
  Growth strain: DH5alpha
  Copy number: High Copy
Gene/Insert
  Gene/Insert name: Beta-Catenin (alt name: NM_001165902.1)
  Species: M. musculus (mouse)
  Entrez Gene: Ctnnb1 (a.k.a. Bfc, Catnb, Mesc)
  Promoter: CMV
  Tag / fusion protein: mVenus
  Cloning method: Unknown
  Sequencing primers: 5′ CMV-F; 3′ SV40pA-R
Terms and licenses: Academic/Nonprofit Terms; Industry Terms
Depositor comments: . Excitation = 515; Emission = 528
How to cite: mVenus-Beta-Catenin-20 was a gift from Michael Davidson (Addgene plasmid # 56604 ; http://n2t.net/addgene:56604 ; RRID:Addgene_56604)
