[The description below was written by a language model from this plasmid's Addgene catalogue record and pLannotate feature annotations shown in this document.]
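Description:
mVenus-Beta-Catenin-20 is a mammalian expression plasmid of about 7.1 kb that produces mouse beta-catenin (Ctnnb1) fused to the yellow fluorescent protein mVenus. The feature table places the mVenus coding sequence directly downstream of the human cytomegalovirus immediate-early enhancer and promoter. A short remnant of the multiple cloning site follows and acts as a linker, and then comes the full Ctnnb1 open reading frame, so the fluorescent protein sits at the N-terminus of beta-catenin. The "20" in the name may refer to the linker length, but the record does not say so. Transcripts are terminated by the SV40 polyadenylation signal. The small large T antigen fragment annotated just upstream of that signal is most likely part of the same SV40-derived region rather than a functional element.

The backbone is a fluorescent-protein fusion vector with a high-copy ColE1/pUC-type origin for propagation in E. coli and an f1 origin. A single Tn5 aminoglycoside phosphotransferase gene (NeoR/KanR) provides selection in both hosts. A bacterial bla promoter drives it for kanamycin resistance, and the SV40 enhancer/early promoter, paired with an HSV TK polyadenylation signal, drives it in mammalian cells for G418 selection of stable lines. The short RSF ori, ble and bGH poly(A) hits are fragmentary annotations and probably have no functional role.

The plasmid is intended as a live-cell localization marker. The record lists its localization as tight junctions, with excitation at 515 nm and emission at 528 nm. Because beta-catenin is also the key effector of canonical Wnt signalling, the fusion could in principle report its cytoplasmic and nuclear distribution as well.
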