Features (pLannotate 1.2.2; 16 found; start..end, strand, type, name):
      1..35      +  rep_origin     RSF ori (fragment): Plasmids containing the RSF 1030 origin of replication can be propagated in E. coli cells that contain additional plasmids with compatible origins.
    103..406     +  enhancer       CMV enhancer: human cytomegalovirus immediate early enhancer
    407..610     +  promoter       CMV promoter: human cytomegalovirus (CMV) immediate early promoter
    655..1371    +  CDS            mVenus: mVenus is a basic (constitutively fluorescent) yellow fluorescent protein published in 2006, derived from Aequorea victoria. It is reported to be a rapidly-maturing monomer with moderate acid sensitivity.
   1372..1426    +  misc_feature   MCS (fragment): multiple cloning site
   1432..3774    +  CDS            Ctnnb1 (sequence partly withheld): CTNB1_MOUSE - Also known as Catnb. Experimental evidence at protein level: Swiss-Prot protein existence level 1. Key downstream component of the canonical Wnt signaling pathway (PubMed:15132997). In the absence of Wnt, forms a complex with AXIN1, AXIN2, APC, CSNK1A1 and GSK3B that promotes phosphorylation on N-terminal Ser and Thr residues and ubiquitination of CTNNB1 via BTRC and its subsequent degradation by the proteasome. In the presence of Wnt ligand, CTNNB1 is not ubiquitinated and accumulates in the nucleus, where it acts as a coactivator for transcription factors of the TCF/LEF family,
   3806..3890    +  CDS            large T antigen (fragment): large T antigen from SV40 (simian virus 40)
   3913..4034    +  polyA_signal   SV40 poly(A) signal: SV40 polyadenylation signal
   4068..4496    -  rep_origin     f1 ori (sequence partly withheld): f1 bacteriophage origin of replication; arrow indicates direction of (+) strand synthesis
   4523..4627    +  promoter       AmpR promoter: bla
   4629..4986    +  promoter       SV40 promoter: SV40 enhancer and early promoter
   5021..5815    +  CDS            NeoR/KanR: aminoglycoside phosphotransferase from Tn5; aph(3')-II (or nptII); confers resistance to neomycin, kanamycin, and G418 (Geneticin®)
   5836..5988    +  CDS            ble (fragment): BLE_KLEPN - Experimental evidence at protein level: Swiss-Prot protein existence level 1. Binding protein with a strong affinity to the bleomycin family of antibiotics. Binds to CL990; an antimitotic-antibiotic compound. From Klebsiella pneumoniae.
   6047..6094    +  polyA_signal   HSV TK poly(A) signal: herpes simplex virus thymidine kinase polyadenylation signal (Cole and Stacy, 1985)
   6185..6201    -  polyA_signal   bGH poly(A) signal (fragment): bovine growth hormone polyadenylation signal
   6423..7011    +  rep_origin     ori: high-copy-number ColE1/pMB1/pBR322/pUC origin of replication
>Addgene plasmid #56604 | mVenus-Beta-Catenin-20 | addgene full sequence | sequence record 241201 | Addgene NGS Result
TTATCCCCTGATTCTGTGGATAACCGTATTACCGCCATGCATTAGTTATTAATAGTAATCAATTACGGGG
TCATTAGTTCATAGCCCATATATGGAGTTCCGCGTTACATAACTTACGGTAAATGGCCCGCCTGGCTGAC
CGCCCAACGACCCCCGCCCATTGACGTCAATAATGACGTATGTTCCCATAGTAACGCCAATAGGGACTTT
CCATTGACGTCAATGGGTGGAGTATTTACGGTAAACTGCCCACTTGGCAGTACATCAAGTGTATCATATG
CCAAGTACGCCCCCTATTGACGTCAATGACGGTAAATGGCCCGCCTGGCATTATGCCCAGTACATGACCT
TATGGGACTTTCCTACTTGGCAGTACATCTACGTATTAGTCATCGCTATTACCATGGTGATGCGGTTTTG
GCAGTACATCAATGGGCGTGGATAGCGGTTTGACTCACGGGGATTTCCAAGTCTCCACCCCATTGACGTC
AATGGGAGTTTGTTTTGGCACCAAAATCAACGGGACTTTCCAAAATGTCGTAACAACTCCGCCCCATTGA
CGCAAATGGGCGGTAGGCGTGTACGGTGGGAGGTCTATATAAGCAGAGCTGGTTTAGTGAACCGTCAGAT
CCGCTAGCGCTACCGGTCGCCACCATGGTGAGCAAGGGCGAGGAGCTGTTCACCGGGGTGGTGCCCATCC
TGGTCGAGCTGGACGGCGACGTAAACGGCCACAAGTTCAGCGTGTCCGGCGAGGGCGAGGGCGATGCCAC
CTACGGCAAGCTGACCCTGAAGCTGATCTGCACCACCGGCAAGCTGCCCGTGCCCTGGCCCACCCTCGTG
ACCACCCTGGGCTACGGCCTGCAGTGCTTCGCCCGCTACCCCGACCACATGAAGCAGCACGACTTCTTCA
AGTCCGCCATGCCCGAAGGCTACGTCCAGGAGCGCACCATCTTCTTCAAGGACGACGGCAACTACAAGAC
CCGCGCCGAGGTGAAGTTCGAGGGCGACACCCTGGTGAACCGCATCGAGCTGAAGGGCATCGACTTCAAG
GAGGACGGCAACATCCTGGGGCACAAGCTGGAGTACAACTACAACAGCCACAACGTCTATATCACCGCCG
ACAAGCAGAAGAACGGCATCAAGGCCAACTTCAAGATCCGCCACAACATCGAGGACGGCGGCGTGCAGCT
CGCCGACCACTACCAGCAGAACACCCCCATCGGCGACGGCCCCGTGCTGCTGCCCGACAACCACTACCTG
AGCTACCAGTCCAAACTGAGCAAAGACCCCAACGAGAAGCGCGATCACATGGTCCTGCTGGAGTTCGTGA
CCGCCGCCGGGATCACTCTCGGCATGGACGAGCTGTACAAGTCCGGACTCAGATCTCGAGCTCAAGCTTC
GAATTCTGCAGTCGACGGTACCGCGGCCACCATGGCTACTCAAGCTGACCTGATGGAGTTGGACATGGCC
ATGGAGCCGGACAGAAAAGCTGCTGTCAGCCACTGGCAGCAGCAGTCTTACTTGGATTCTGGAATCCATT
CTGGTGCCACCACCACAGCTCCTTCCCTGAGTGGCAAGGGCAACCCTGAGGAAGAAGATGTTGACACCTC
CCAAGTCCTTTATGAATGGGAGCAAGGCTTTTCCCAGTCCTTCACGCAAGAGCAAGTAGCTGATATTGAC
GGGCAGTATGCAATGACTAGGGCTCAGAGGGTCCGAGCTGCCATGTTCCCTGAGACGCTAGATGAGGGCA
TGCAGATCCCATCCACGCAGTTTGACGCTGCTCATCCCACTAATGTCCAGCGCTTGGCTGAACCATCACA
GATGTTGAAA
[1614 nt withheld, positions 1831-3444]
AAGCGGCTTTCAGTCGAGCTGACCAGTTCCCTCTTCAGGACAGAGCCAATGGCTTGGAATGAGACTGCAG
ATCTTGGACTGGACATTGGTGCCCAGGGAGAAGCCCTTGGATATCGCCAGGATGATCCCAGCTACCGTTC
TTTTCACTCTGGTGGATACGGCCAGGATGCCTTGGGGATGGACCCTATGATGGAGCATGAGATGGGTGGC
CACCACCCTGGTGCTGACTATCCAGTTGATGGGCTGCCTGATCTGGGACACGCCCAGGACCTCATGGATG
GGCTGCCCCCAGGTGATAGCAATCAGCTGGCCTGGTTTGATACTGACCTGTAAAAGCTTGGATCCACCGG
ATCTAGATAACTGATCATAATCAGCCATACCACATTTGTAGAGGTTTTACTTGCTTTAAAAAACCTCCCA
CACCTCCCCCTGAACCTGAAACATAAAATGAATGCAATTGTTGTTGTTAACTTGTTTATTGCAGCTTATA
ATGGTTACAAATAAAGCAATAGCATCACAAATTTCACAAATAAAGCATTTTTTTCACTGCATTCTAGTTG
TGGTTTGTCCAAACTCATCAATGTATCTTAACGCGTAAATTGTAAGCGTTAATATTTTGTTAAAATTCGC
GTTAAATTTTTGTTAAATCAGCTCATTTTTTAACCAATAGGCCGAAATCGGCAAAATCCCTTATAAATCA
AAAGAATAGACCGAGATAGGGT
[37 nt withheld, positions 4167-4203]
AAAGAACGTGGACTCCAACGTCAAAGG
[49 nt withheld, positions 4231-4279]
T
[91 nt withheld, positions 4281-4371]
G
[124 nt withheld, positions 4373-4496]
CAGGTGGCACTTTTCGGGGAAATGTGCGCGGAACCCCTATTTGTTTATTTTTCTAAATACATTCAAATAT
GTATCCGCTCATGAGACAATAACCCTGATAAATGCTTCAATAATATTGAAAAAGGAAGAGTCCTGAGGCG
GAAAGAACCAGCTGTGGAATGTGTGTCAGTTAGGGTGTGGAAAGTCCCCAGGCTCCCCAGCAGGCAGAAG
TATGCAAAGCATGCATCTCAATTAGTCAGCAACCAGGTGTGGAAAGTCCCCAGGCTCCCCAGCAGGCAGA
AGTATGCAAAGCATGCATCTCAATTAGTCAGCAACCATAGTCCCGCCCCTAACTCCGCCCATCCCGCCCC
TAACTCCGCCCAGTTCCGCCCATTCTCCGCCCCATGGCTGACTAATTTTTTTTATTTATGCAGAGGCCGA
GGCCGCCTCGGCCTCTGAGCTATTCCAGAAGTAGTGAGGAGGCTTTTTTGGAGGCCTAGGCTTTTGCAAA
GATCGATCAAGAGACAGGATGAGGATCGTTTCGCATGATTGAACAAGATGGATTGCACGCAGGTTCTCCG
GCCGCTTGGGTGGAGAGGCTATTCGGCTATGACTGGGCACAACAGACAATCGGCTGCTCTGATGCCGCCG
TGTTCCGGCTGTCAGCGCAGGGGCGCCCGGTTCTTTTTGTCAAGACCGACCTGTCCGGTGCCCTGAATGA
ACTGCAAGACGAGGCAGCGCGGCTATCGTGGCTGGCCACGACGGGCGTTCCTTGCGCAGCTGTGCTCGAC
GTTGTCACTGAAGCGGGAAGGGACTGGCTGCTATTGGGCGAAGTGCCGGGGCAGGATCTCCTGTCATCTC
ACCTTGCTCCTGCCGAGAAAGTATCCATCATGGCTGATGCAATGCGGCGGCTGCATACGCTTGATCCGGC
TACCTGCCCATTCGACCACCAAGCGAAACATCGCATCGAGCGAGCACGTACTCGGATGGAAGCCGGTCTT
GTCGATCAGGATGATCTGGACGAAGAGCATCAGGGGCTCGCGCCAGCCGAACTGTTCGCCAGGCTCAAGG
CGAGCATGCCCGACGGCGAGGATCTCGTCGTGACCCATGGCGATGCCTGCTTGCCGAATATCATGGTGGA
AAATGGCCGCTTTTCTGGATTCATCGACTGTGGCCGGCTGGGTGTGGCGGACCGCTATCAGGACATAGCG
TTGGCTACCCGTGATATTGCTGAAGAGCTTGGCGGCGAATGGGCTGACCGCTTCCTCGTGCTTTACGGTA
TCGCCGCTCCCGATTCGCAGCGCATCGCCTTCTATCGCCTTCTTGACGAGTTCTTCTGAGCGGGACTCTG
GGGTTCGAAATGACCGACCAAGCGACGCCCAACCTGCCATCACGAGATTTCGATTCCACCGCCGCCTTCT
ATGAAAGGTTGGGCTTCGGAATCGTTTTCCGGGACGCCGGCTGGATGATCCTCCAGCGCGGGGATCTCAT
GCTGGAGTTCTTCGCCCACCCTAGGGGGAGGCTAACTGAAACACGGAAGGAGACAATACCGGAAGGAACC
CGCGCTATGACGGCAATAAAAAGACAGAATAAAACGCACGGTGTTGGGTCGTTTGTTCATAAACGCGGGG
TTCGGTCCCAGGGCTGGCACTCTGTCGATACCCCACCGAGACCCCATTGGGGCCAATACGCCCGCGTTTC
TTCCTTTTCCCCACCCCACCCCCCAAGTTCGGGTGAAGGCCCAGGGCTCGCAGCCAACGTCGGGGCGGCA
GGCCCTGCCATAGCCTCAGGTTACTCATATATACTTTAGATTGATTTAAAACTTCATTTTTAATTTAAAA
GGATCTAGGTGAAGATCCTTTTTGATAATCTCATGACCAAAATCCCTTAACGTGAGTTTTCGTTCCACTG
AGCGTCAGACCCCGTAGAAAAGATCAAAGGATCTTCTTGAGATCCTTTTTTTCTGCGCGTAATCTGCTGC
TTGCAAACAAAAAAACCACCGCTACCAGCGGTGGTTTGTTTGCCGGATCAAGAGCTACCAACTCTTTTTC
CGAAGGTAACTGGCTTCAGCAGAGCGCAGATACCAAATACTGTTCTTCTAGTGTAGCCGTAGTTAGGCCA
CCACTTCAAGAACTCTGTAGCACCGCCTACATACCTCGCTCTGCTAATCCTGTTACCAGTGGCTGCTGCC
AGTGGCGATAAGTCGTGTCTTACCGGGTTGGACTCAAGACGATAGTTACCGGATAAGGCGCAGCGGTCGG
GCTGAACGGGGGGTTCGTGCACACAGCCCAGCTTGGAGCGAACGACCTACACCGAACTGAGATACCTACA
GCGTGAGCTATGAGAAAGCGCCACGCTTCCCGAAGGGAGAAAGGCGGACAGGTATCCGGTAAGCGGCAGG
GTCGGAACAGGAGAGCGCACGAGGGAGCTTCCAGGGGGAAACGCCTGGTATCTTTATAGTCCTGTCGGGT
TTCGCCACCTCTGACTTGAGCGTCGATTTTTGTGATGCTCGTCAGGGGGGCGGAGCCTATGGAAAAACGC
CAGCAACGCGGCCTTTTTACGGTTCCTGGCCTTTTGCTGGCCTTTTGCTCACATGTTCTTTCCTGCG
