>Addgene plasmid #56604 | mVenus-Beta-Catenin-20 | depositor partial sequence | sequence record 87492 | insert sequence
GATCCGCTAGCGCTACCGGTCGCCACCATGGTGAGCAAGGGCGAGGAGCTGTTCACCGGGGTGGTGCCCA
TCCTGGTCGAGCTGGACGGCGACGTAAACGGCCACAAGTTCAGCGTGTCCGGCGAGGGCGAGGGCGATGC
CACCTACGGCAAGCTGACCCTGAAGCTGATCTGCACCACCGGCAAGCTGCCCGTGCCCTGGCCCACCCTC
GTGACCACCCTGGGCTACGGCCTGCAGTGCTTCGCCCGCTACCCCGACCACATGAAGCAGCACGACTTCT
TCAAGTCCGCCATGCCCGAAGGCTACGTCCAGGAGCGCACCATCTTCTTCAAGGACGACGGCAACTACAA
GACCCGCGCCGAGGTGAAGTTCGAGGGCGACACCCTGGTGAACCGCATCGAGCTGAAGGGCATCGACTTC
AAGGAGGACGGCAACATCCTGGGGCACAAGCTGGAGTACAACTACAACAGCCACAACGTCTATATCACCG
CCGACAAGCAGAAGAACGGCATCAAGGCCAACTTCAAGATCCGCCACAACATCGAGGACGGCGGCGTGCA
GCTCGCCGACCACTACCAGCAGAACACCCCCATCGGCGACGGCCCCGTGCTGCTGCCCGACAACCACTAC
CTGAGCTACCAGTCCAAACTGAGCAAAGACCCCAACGAGAAGCGCGATCACATGGTCCTGCTGGAGTTCG
TGACCGCCGCCGGGATCACTCTCGGCATGGACGAGCTGTACAAGTCCGGACTCAGATCTCGAGCTCAAGC
TTCGAATTCTGCAGTCGACGGTACCGCGGCCACCATGGCTACTCAAGCTGACCTGATGGAGTTGGACATG
GCCATGGAGCCGGACAGAAAAGCTGCTGTCAGCCACTGGCAGCAGCAGTCTTACTTGGATTCTGGAATCC
ATTCTGGTGCCACCACCACAGCTCCTTCCCTGAGTGGCAAGGGCAACCCTGAGGAAGAAGATGTTGACAC
CTCCCAAGTCCTTTATGAATGGGAGCAAGGCTTTTCCCAGTCCTTCACGCAAGAGCAAGTAGCTGATATT
GACGGGCAGTATGCAATGACTAGGGCTCAGAGGGTCCGAGCTGCCATGTTCCCTGAGACGCTAGATGAGG
GCATGCAGATCCCATCCACGCAGTTTGACGCTGCTCATCCCACTAATGTCCAGCGCTTGGCTGAACCATC
ACAGATGTTGAAA
[1614 nt withheld, positions 1204-2817]
AAGCGGCTTTCAGTCGAGCTGACCAGTTCCCTCTTCAGGACAGAGCCAATGGCTTGGAATGAGACTGCAG
ATCTTGGACTGGACATTGGTGCCCAGGGAGAAGCCCTTGGATATCGCCAGGATGATCCCAGCTACCGTTC
TTTTCACTCTGGTGGATACGGCCAGGATGCCTTGGGGATGGACCCTATGATGGAGCATGAGATGGGTGGC
CACCACCCTGGTGCTGACTATCCAGTTGATGGGCTGCCTGATCTGGGACACGCCCAGGACCTCATGGATG
GGCTGCCCCCAGGTGATAGCAATCAGCTGGCCTGGTTTGATACTGACCTGTAAAAGCTTGGATCCACCGG
ATCTAGATAACTGATCATAATCAGCCAT
