>Addgene plasmid #56604 | mVenus-Beta-Catenin-20 | addgene partial sequence | sequence record 160227 | EGFP-C 5'-CATGGTCCTGCTGGAGTTCGTG-3'
TCTCGGCATGGACGAGCTGTACAAGTCCGGACTCAGATCTCGAGCTCAAGCTTCGAATTCTGCAGTCGAC
GGTACCGCGGCCACCATGGCTACTCAAGCTGACCTGATGGAGTTGGACATGGCCATGGAGCCGGACAGAA
AAGCTGCTGTCAGCCACTGGCAGCAGCAGTCTTACTTGGATTCTGGAATCCATTCTGGTGCCACCACCAC
AGCTCCTTCCCTGAGTGGCAAGGGCAACCCTGAGGAAGAAGATGTTGACACCTCCCAAGTCCTTTATGAA
TGGGAGCAAGGCTTTTCCCAGTCCTTCACGCAAGAGCAAGTAGCTGATATTGACGGGCAGTATGCAATGA
CTAGGGCTCAGAGGGTCCGAGCTGCCATGTTCCCTGAGACGCTAGATGAGGGCATGCAGATCCCATCCAC
GCAGTTTGACGCTGCTCATCCCACTAATGTCCAGCGCTTGGCTGAACCATCACAGATGTTGAAA
[326 nt withheld, positions 485-810]
